>Addgene plasmid #172528 | pcry:mCherry,-600unc:cct3GFP | depositor full sequence | sequence record 334837 | pcry:mCherry,-600unc:cct3GFP sequence 9040 bps
CCACCTAAATTGTAAGCGTTAATATTTTGTTAAAATTCGCGTTAAATTTTTGTTAAATCAGCTCATTTTT
TAACCAATAGGCCGAAATCGGCAAAATCCCTTATAAATCAAAAGAATAGACCGAGATAGGGT
[37 nt withheld, positions 133-169]
AAAGAACGTGGACTCCAACGTCAAAGG
[32 nt withheld, positions 197-228]
GCTGGCTAAGAACTCATCAGCCTCCCCGGTCCATCTACCCACGTACCAATGCACCAATTGGCCACAATGA
CGGCTACTACATGGTGCCATTCCTTCCTCTTTATAGGAATGGAGACTACCTCCTGTCCAACAAGGCTCTT
GGATACGAGTACGCCTACCTGTTGGACCCAGGTCATTGCACAACACCAGAAATGCCCTCTGATCTGCAAA
AGACGTGAATATCTGTTCAGACACCCATATCCACTCTGTTCCACACAGGTCAGAGGTTTGTCCAGGAGTT
CTTGACAGAGGTGTAAAAAGTACTCAAAAATTTTACTCAAGTGAAAGTACAAGTACTTAGGGAAAATTTT
ACTCAATTAAAAGTAAAAGTATCTGGCTAGAATCTTACTTGAGTAAAAGTAAAAAAGTACTCCATTAAAA
TTGTACTTGAGTATTAAGGAAGTAAAAGTAAAAGCAAGAAAGAAAACTAGAGATTCTTGTTTAAGCTTTT
AATCTCAAAAAACATTAAATGAAATGCATACAAGGTTTTATCCTGCTTTAGAACTGTTTGTATTTAATTA
TCAAACTATAAGACAGACAATCTAATGCCAGTACACGCTACTCAAAGTTGTAAAACCTCAGATTTAACTT
CAGTAGAAGCTGATTCTCAAAATTGTTAGTGTCAAGCCTAGCTCTTTTGGGGCTGAAAAGCAATCCTGCA
GTGCTGAAAAGCCTCTCACAGGCAGCCGATGCGGGAAGAGGTGTATTAGTCTTGATAGAGAGGCTGCAAA
TAGCAGGAAACGTGAGCAGAGACTCCCTGGTGTCTGAAACACAGGCCCGATTGGCCTTAAGATACATTGA
TGAGTTTGGACAAACCACAACTAGAATGCAGTGAAAAAAATGCTTTATTTGTGAAATTTGTGATGCTATT
GCTTTATTTGTAACCATTATAAGCTGCAATAAACAAGTTAACAACAACAATTGCATTCATTTTATGTTTC
AGGTTCAGGGGGAGGTGTGGGAGGTTTTTTAAAGCAAGTAAAACCTCTACAAATGTGGTATGGCTGATTA
TGATCTAGAGTCGCGGCCGCTTTACTTGTACAGCTCGTCCATGCCGCCGGTGGAGTGGTGGCCCTCGGCG
CGCTCGTACTGTTCCACGATGGTGTAGTCCTCGTTGTGGGAGGTGATGTCCAGCTTGATGTTGACGTTGT
AGGCGCCGGGCAGCTGCACGGGCTTCTTGGCCTTGTAGGTGGTCTTGACCTCGGCGTCGTAGTGGCCGCC
GTCCTTCAGCTTCAGCCTCTGCTTGATCTCGCCCTTCAGGGCGCCGTCCTCGGGGTACATCCGCTCGGAG
GAGGCCTCCCAGCCCATGGTCTTCTTCTGCATTACGGGGCCGTCGGAGGGGAAGTTGGTGCCGCGCAGCT
TCACCTTGTAGATGAACTCGCCGTCCTGCAGGGAGGAGTCCTGGGTCACGGTCACCACGCCGCCGTCCTC
GAAGTTCATCACGCGCTCCCACTTGAAGCCCTCGGGGAAGGACAGCTTCAAGTAGTCGGGGATGTCGGCG
GGGTGCTTCACGTAGGCCTTGGAGCCGTACATGAACTGAGGGGACAGGATGTCCCAGGCGAAGGGCAGGG
GGCCGCCCTTGGTCACCTTCAGCTTGGCGGTCTGGGTGCCCTCGTAGGGGCGGCCCTCGCCCTCGCCCTC
GATCTCGAACTCGTGGCCGTTCACGGAGCCCTCCATGTGCACCTTGAAGCGCATGAACTCCTTGATGATG
GCCATGTTGTCATCCTCGCCCTTGCTCACCATGGTGGCGACCGGTAATGTCAGACCTGGTAACTCCTTAC
TGTAACTTATTGCACCTGATGAACAAAAGATGTGAACTGAACGCAAGTAGGAGGCTAATAGAGGCTAGTA
CAGTACAAAGATCCCCAAATGATGTGTGCCGGCCTTAGTGGAGGCAGACCCCTGGTTATATACCTGTGCT
GCAGAAAGAGGGGCTTACAAATGGATCTCTCTGGAATGGCATTATCTCATGGTGGGAACAGTGTTGTCAG
CAGAATCAGCGGGGTGGACTCTGACCTGAGAATGACAGTCTAGCACTGAATGGCTCAGACAATACTCTTG
TGGCCAACTATCACCGGAAAATAAGTGCCTGCCAAAACAAACCAGACCAGATGAAGCTACATGGCTGTAG
AACGTCAGTATTTAATGTGTTGTGGCCACTTGGTTCACCAGATTTAAGAGCTAATTTTTTTAAATATCAC
AGATAATCAATCGCTTTTTTTTTCTTGACTGAAAAGCTTAGACTGGAAAATTCTTTGAAAAAGTTTGCAC
TACAGAAAATAAATACATAACATCCTGCACTGAATGCACACTATTAATAGAAAAGAGAGCATTATTGTAG
GAAATGTATTGTATATGTACATTCTGTGCATTTCACAATTTTCTCGAGCAGGAAACAGCTATGACCATGA
TTACGCCAAGCTATCAACTTTGTATAGAAAAGTTGCCATTATCGTCTCCCTCCAGCACCACCCAGAAAGT
TGCTCAATGTTTTGTTACAGTATGTGTGTAACACCTTCCCCCCCAGCCCAGCTCTCCACTTTTCTCATTC
TAGAAAGTACCAGTCAACTCTCCACCAGCCCAGCTGTTGGCAGACGCACACCTCCATCCCCCTGCCCTCA
GACATTTGCCACTGATTTCTCAGCTGTCATCCCCTCTCCATAAATAGACCCTATCAGAGAAAGTCCATTG
CACTAATATAAGGGGTGACCACATTTCTACAAAACCACAATTAATGTACAATCACAGGAATAAACAAACA
CTGCCTAAACACACAATATCAAGAACACACAATTACAATCTCAGGTTGTCATTCGCAAGCTGCGTAGTTC
ATTCACAATGAACAGGGGCTTAAAACAAAAGTCATTCCACCCCTCACCATGAAATGGATTCATCCGTAAT
CCTGGTATGTTAACGCTCTATGTGTAAGATATATATAAGAGTGACTCTTAAAGTGCTGCTACTACTATTG
AACAAACCAAACGACAAGAAACAACACTGAAGCACAGAACAGATTTTCTCTTACGACGAAGCTGAATTGA
CTTCAATGCAAGTTTGTACAAAAAAGCAGGCTATGATGGGCCGACCGGTTCTCGTGCTTAGTCAGAACAT
CAAGAGAGAATCTGGACGGAAGGTCCAGATTGGAAACATCTCTGCGGCTAAGACCATAGCAGACATCATC
AGGACATGCCTAGGACCAAGGGCTATGATGAAGATGCTGCTGGATCCCATGGGTGGTATCGTCATGACCA
ATGATGGCAATGCCATTTTGAGAGAGATCCAGGTCCAGCATCCTGCTGCCAAGTCCATGATTGAGATTAG
CCGCACACAGGATGAAGAAGTTGGAGATGGGACCACCTCTGTCATCATTCTAGCGGGTGAGATGCTGTCA
GTGGCTGAGCAGTTTTTGGAGCAGCAGATGCATCCTACTGTGGTGATCGGTGCATACAGACAAGCTCTGG
ATGACATGTTGAACATACTCAAAGACATAAGCACTCCAGTAGATGTGAGTAATCGAGACATGATGTTGAA
GATAATAAACTCTGCAATCAACACCAAAGCACTCAGCCGCTGGTCCACATTGGCCTGTAACATCGCTCTG
GATGCTGTCCGTACTGTTGAGCTGGAGGAAAATGGACGCAAAGAGATTGACATTAAGAAGTATGCCAAAG
TTGAAAAGGTTCCTGGTGGCATTATCGAAGATTCATGCGTGCTGAGGGGTGTGATGGTGAATAAGGATGT
AACTCATCCCCGCATGCGCAGACTCATCAAGAACCCCAGAATTGTTCTGCTGGACTGTTCTCTGGAGTAC
AAGAAGGGCGAGAGCCAGACTGATATTGAGATTGCTCGTGAGGAAGACTTCGCCCGCATTCTGCAGATGG
AGGAAGAATACGTTCAGCAGATCTGTGAAGACATCATTCGGCTCAAACCTGACCTAATCTTCACAGAGAA
GGGCATTTCTGATCTGGCTCAGCACTATTTGATGAAAGCAAACATCACTGCTATCCGCCGTATCAGGAAG
ACGGACAACAACCGCATTGCAAGAGCGTGTGGTGCACGTATTGCCAGCAGAACCGATGAGCTCACTGAAG
ATGATGTGGGTACAGGAGCAGGCCTTTTTGAAGTCAAGAAGATCGGCGACGAGTACTTCACCTTTGTGAC
AGAGTGTAAAGACCCCGGATCAGGTTCGGGAATGGTGAGCAAGGGCGAGGAGCTGTTCACCGGGGTGGTG
CCCATCCTGGTCGAGCTGGACGGCGACGTAAACGGCCACAAGTTCAGCGTGTCCGGCGAGGGCGAGGGCG
ATGCCACCTACGGCAAGCTGACCCTGAAGTTCATCTGCACCACCGGCAAGCTGCCCGTGCCCTGGCCCAC
CCTCGTGACCACCCTGACCTACGGCGTGCAGTGCTTCAGCCGCTACCCCGACCACATGAAGCAGCACGAC
TTCTTCAAGTCCGCCATGCCCGAAGGCTACGTCCAGGAGCGCACCATCTTCTTCAAGGACGACGGCAACT
ACAAGACCCGCGCCGAGGTGAAGTTCGAGGGCGACACCCTGGTGAACCGCATCGAGCTGAAGGGCATCGA
CTTCAAGGAGGACGGCAACATCCTGGGGCACAAGCTGGAGTACAACTACAACAGCCACAACGTCTATATC
ATGGCCGACAAGCAGAAGAACGGCATCAAGGTGAACTTCAAGATCCGCCACAACATCGAGGACGGCAGCG
TGCAGCTCGCCGACCACTACCAGCAGAACACCCCCATCGGCGACGGCCCCGTGCTGCTGCCCGACAACCA
CTACCTGAGCACCCAGTCCGCCCTGAGCAAAGACCCCAACGAGAAGCGCGATCACATGGTCCTGCTGGAG
TTCGTGACCGCCGCCGGGATCACTCTCGGCATGGACGAGCTGTACAAGGGATCAGGTAAAGCATGTACCA
TCCTGCTCAGAGGAGCCAGCAAGGAAATCTTGGCGGAAGTGGAACGAAACCTACAGGATGCCATGCAAGT
GTGTCGTAATGTCCTGCTGGACCCATATCTGCTGCCGGGTGGTGGCGCAGTGGAGATGGAGGTGTCCCAT
CGGCTGACGGAGCGCTCTCGAGCTATGACTGGTGTGGAGCAGTGGCCGTACCGCGCTGTAGCTCAGGCTC
TGGAGGTTGTCCCTCGCACACTCATCCAGAACTGTGGAGCTTCAGCCATTCGTGTGCTCACTTCTCTGAG
GGCCAAGCACACTCAGGAGGGAAACTCCTCATGGGGTGTTAATGGAGAGACAGGAACTCTTGCTGATATG
GAGCAGCTGGGAATCTGGGAACCGCTGGCTGTTAAAGCCCAGACTTACAAAACTGCAGTGGAGACGGCTA
TCCTGTTACTGCGCATTGATGACATCGTTTCTGGCCACAAGAAGAAGGGAGATGGAGAGCAGACGGGTGG
AGCACCGATGGAGGACAGAGAGTAGACCCAGCTTTCTTGTACAAAGTGGGGGATCCAGACATGATAAGAT
ACATTGATGAGTTTGGACAAACCACAACTAGAATGCAGTGAAAAAAATGCTTTATTTGTGAAATTTGTGA
TGCTATTGCTTTATTTGTAACCATTATAAGCTGCAATAAACAAGTTAACAACAACAATTGCATTCATTTT
ATGTTTCAGGTTCAGGGGGAGGTGTGGGAGGTTTTTTCCAACTTTATTATACATAGTTGATAATTCACTG
GCCGTCGTTTTACGGTACCATCGATGATGATCCAGACATGATAAGATACATTGATGAGTTTGGACAAACC
ACAACTAGAATGCAGTGAAAAAAATGCTTTATTTGTGAAATTTGTGATGCTATTGCTTTATTTGTAACCA
TTATAAGCTGCAATAAACAAGTTAACAACAACAATTGCATTCATTTTATGTTTCAGGTTCAGGGGGAGGT
GTGGGAGGTTTTTTAAAGCAAGTAAAACCTCTACAAATGTGGTATGGCTGATTATGATCCTCTAGATCAG
ATCTGCGAAGATACGGCCACGGGTGCTCTTGATCCTGTGGCTGATTTTGGACTGTGCTGCTCGCAGCTGC
TGATGAATCACATACTTCCTCCATTTTCTTCCACTGATTGACTGTTATAATTTCCCTAATTTCCAGGTCA
AGGTGCTGTGCATTGTGGTAATAGATGTGACATGACGTCACTTCCAAAGGACCAATGAACATGTCTGACC
AATTTCATATAATGTGAAAACGATTTTCATAGGCAGAATAAATAACATTTAAATTAAACTGGGCATCAGC
GCAATTCAATTGGTTTGGTAATAGCAAGGGAAAATAGAATGAAGTGATCTCCAAAAAATAAGTACTTTTT
GACTGTAAATAAAATTGTAAGGAGTAAAAAGTACTTTTTTTTCTAAAAAAATGTAATTAAGTAAAAGTAA
AAGTATTGATTTTTAATTGTACTCAAGTAAAGTAAAAATCCCCAAAAATAATACTTAAGTACAGTAATCA
AGTAAAATTACTCAAGTACTTTACACCTCTGGTTCTTGACCCCCTACCTTCAGCAAGCCCAGCAGATCCA
CTAGTTCTAGAGCGGCCGCCACCGCGGTGGAGCTCCAGCTTTTGTTCCCTTTAGTGAGGGTTAATTGCGC
GCTTGGCGTAATCATGGTCATAGCTGTTTCCTGTGTGAAATTGTTATCCGCTCACAATTCCACACAACAT
ACGAGCCGGAAGCATAAAGTGTAAAGCCTGGGGTGCCTAATGAGTGAGCTAACTCACATTAATTGCGTTG
CGCTCACTGCCCGCTTTCCAGTCGGGAAACCTGTCGTGCCAGCTGCATTAATGAATCGGCCAACGCGCGG
GGAGAGGCGGTTTGCGTATTGGGCGCTCTTCCGCTTCCTCGCTCACTGACTCGCTGCGCTCGGTCGTTCG
GCTGCGGCGAGCGGTATCAGCTCACTCAAAGGCGGTAATACGGTTATCCACAGAATCAGGGGATAACGCA
GGAAAGAACATGTGAGCAAAAGGCCAGCAAAAGGCCAGGAACCGTAAAAAGGCCGCGTTGCTGGCGTTTT
TCCATAGGCTCCGCCCCCCTGACGAGCATCACAAAAATCGACGCTCAAGTCAGAGGTGGCGAAACCCGAC
AGGACTATAAAGATACCAGGCGTTTCCCCCTGGAAGCTCCCTCGTGCGCTCTCCTGTTCCGACCCTGCCG
CTTACCGGATACCTGTCCGCCTTTCTCCCTTCGGGAAGCGTGGCGCTTTCTCATAGCTCACGCTGTAGGT
ATCTCAGTTCGGTGTAGGTCGTTCGCTCCAAGCTGGGCTGTGTGCACGAACCCCCCGTTCAGCCCGACCG
CTGCGCCTTATCCGGTAACTATCGTCTTGAGTCCAACCCGGTAAGACACGACTTATCGCCACTGGCAGCA
GCCACTGGTAACAGGATTAGCAGAGCGAGGTATGTAGGCGGTGCTACAGAGTTCTTGAAGTGGTGGCCTA
ACTACGGCTACACTAGAAGGACAGTATTTGGTATCTGCGCTCTGCTGAAGCCAGTTACCTTCGGAAAAAG
AGTTGGTAGCTCTTGATCCGGCAAACAAACCACCGCTGGTAGCGGTGGTTTTTTTGTTTGCAAGCAGCAG
ATTACGCGCAGAAAAAAAGGATCTCAAGAAGATCCTTTGATCTTTTCTACGGGGTCTGACGCTCAGTGGA
ACGAAAACTCACGTTAAGGGATTTTGGTCATGAGATTATCAAAAAGGATCTTCACCTAGATCCTTTTAAA
TTAAAAATGAAGTTTTAAATCAATCTAAAGTATATATGAGTAAACTTGGTCTGACAGTTACCAATGCTTA
ATCAGTGAGGCACCTATCTCAGCGATCTGTCTATTTCGTTCATCCATAGTTGCCTGACTCCCCGTCGTGT
AGATAACTACGATACGGGAGGGCTTACCATCTGGCCCCAGTGCTGCAATGATACCGCGAGACCCACGCTC
ACCGGCTCCAGATTTATCAGCAATAAACCAGCCAGCCGGAAGGGCCGAGCGCAGAAGTGGTCCTGCAACT
TTATCCGCCTCCATCCAGTCTATTAATTGTTGCCGGGAAGCTAGAGTAAGTAGTTCGCCAGTTAATAGTT
TGCGCAACGTTGTTGCCATTGCTACAGGCATCGTGGTGTCACGCTCGTCGTTTGGTATGGCTTCATTCAG
CTCCGGTTCCCAACGATCAAGGCGAGTTACATGATCCCCCATGTTGTGCAAAAAAGCGGTTAGCTCCTTC
GGTCCTCCGATCGTTGTCAGAAGTAAGTTGGCCGCAGTGTTATCACTCATGGTTATGGCAGCACTGCATA
ATTCTCTTACTGTCATGCCATCCGTAAGATGCTTTTCTGTGACTGGTGAGTACTCAACCAAGTCATTCTG
AGAATAGTGTATGCGGCGACCGAGTTGCTCTTGCCCGGCGTCAATACGGGATAATACCGCGCCACATAGC
AGAACTTTAAAAGTGCTCATCATTGGAAAACGTTCTTCGGGGCGAAAACTCTCAAGGATCTTACCGCTGT
TGAGATCCAGTTCGATGTAACCCACTCGTGCACCCAACTGATCTTCAGCATCTTTTACTTTCACCAGCGT
TTCTGGGTGAGCAAAAACAGGAAGGCAAAATGCCGCAAAAAAGGGAATAAGGGCGACACGGAAATGTTGA
ATACTCATACTCTTCCTTTTTCAATATTATTGAAGCATTTATCAGGGTTATTGTCTCATGAGCGGATACA
TATTTGAATGTATTTAGAAAAATAAACAAATAGGGGTTCCGCGCACATTTCCCCGAAAAGTG
Features (pLannotate 1.2.2; 24 found; start..end, strand, type, name):
      7..228     -  rep_origin     M13 ori (fragment) (sequence partly withheld): M13 bacteriophage origin of replication; arrow indicates direction of (+) strand synthesis
    228..515     +  CDS            tyr (fragment) (sequence partly withheld): TYRO_ORYLA - Also known as tyro. Experimental evidence at transcript level: Swiss-Prot protein existence level 2. This is a copper-containing oxidase that functions in the formation of pigments such as melanins and other polyphenolic compounds. From Oryzias latipes (Japanese rice fish) (Japanese killifish).
   1056..1177    -  polyA_signal   SV40 poly(A) signal: SV40 polyadenylation signal
   1200..1283    -  CDS            large T antigen (fragment): large T antigen from SV40 (simian virus 40)
   1303..2010    -  CDS            mCherry: mCherry is a basic (constitutively fluorescent) red fluorescent protein published in 2004, derived from Discosoma sp.. It is reported to be a very rapidly-maturing monomer with low acid sensitivity.
   2693..2713    +  protein_bind   attB4: mutant version of attB; core recombination site for the Gateway® BP reaction BP Clonase™
   3317..3337    +  protein_bind   attB1: mutant version of attB; core recombination site for the Gateway® BP reaction BP Clonase™
   3422..3664    +  CDS            CCT3: TCPG_PIG - Also known as CCTG. Experimental evidence at transcript level: Swiss-Prot protein existence level 2. Component of the chaperonin-containing T-complex (TRiC), a molecular chaperone complex that assists the folding of proteins upon ATP hydrolysis. The TRiC complex mediates the folding of WRAP53/TCAB1, thereby regulating telomere maintenance. As part of the TRiC complex may play a role in the assembly of BBSome, a complex involved in ciliogenesis regulating transports vesicles to the cilia. The TRiC complex plays a role in the folding of actin and tubulin. From Sus scrofa (Pig).
   4460..5176    +  CDS            EGFP: EGFP is a basic (constitutively fluorescent) green fluorescent protein published in 1996, derived from Aequorea victoria. It is reported to be a rapidly-maturing weak dimer with moderate acid sensitivity.
   5717..5737    -  protein_bind   attB2: mutant version of attB; core recombination site for the Gateway® BP reaction BP Clonase™
   5740..5874    -  polyA_signal   SV40 poly(A) signal: SV40 polyadenylation signal
   5937..5957    -  protein_bind   attB3: mutant version of attB; core recombination site for the Gateway® BP reaction BP Clonase™
   5961..5981    +  CDS            lacZα (fragment): LacZα fragment of β-galactosidase; lacZ fragment
   5997..6131    -  polyA_signal   SV40 poly(A) signal: SV40 polyadenylation signal
   6154..6237    -  CDS            large T antigen (fragment): large T antigen from SV40 (simian virus 40)
   6803..6843    -  misc_feature   MCS (fragment): pBluescript multiple cloning site
   6856..6874    -  promoter       T3 promoter: promoter for bacteriophage T3 RNA polymerase
   6919..6935    -  protein_bind   lac operator: The lac repressor binds to the lac operator to inhibit transcription in E. coli. This inhibition can be relieved by adding lactose or isopropyl-β-D-thiogalactopyranoside (IPTG). lac repressor encoded by lacI
   6943..6973    -  promoter       lac promoter: promoter for the E. coli lac operon
   6988..7009    -  protein_bind   CAP binding site: CAP binding activates transcription in the presence of cAMP. E. coli catabolite activator protein
   7022..7114    -  CDS            lacI (fragment): lac repressor; lacI; The lac repressor binds to the lac operator to inhibit transcription in E. coli. This inhibition can be relieved by adding lactose or isopropyl-β-D-thiogalactopyranoside (IPTG).
   7297..7885    -  rep_origin     ori: high-copy-number ColE1/pMB1/pBR322/pUC origin of replication
   8056..8916    -  CDS            AmpR: β-lactamase; bla; confers resistance to ampicillin, carbenicillin, and related antibiotics
   8917..9021    -  promoter       AmpR promoter: bla
