>Addgene plasmid #172528 | pcry:mCherry,-600unc:cct3GFP | addgene full sequence | sequence record 341032 | Addgene NGS Result
CCACCTAAATTGTAAGCGTTAATATTTTGTTAAAATTCGCGTTAAATTTTTGTTAAATCAGCTCATTTTT
TAACCAATAGGCCGAAATCGGCAAAATCCCTTATAAATCAAAAGAATAGACCGAGATAGGGT
[37 nt withheld, positions 133-169]
AAAGAACGTGGACTCCAACGTCAAAGG
[32 nt withheld, positions 197-228]
GCTGGCTAAGAACTCATCAGCCTCCCCGGTCCATCTACCCACGTACCAATGCACCAATTGGCCACAATGA
CGGCTACTACATGGTGCCATTCCTTCCTCTTTATAGGAATGGAGACTACCTCCTGTCCAACAATGCTCTT
GGATACGAGTACGCCTACCTGTTGGACCCAGGTCATTGCACAACACCAGAAATGCCCTCTGATCTGCAAA
AGACGTGAATATCTGTTCAGACACCCATATCCACTCTGTTCCACACAGGTCAGAGGTTTGTCCAGGAGTT
CTTGACAGAGGTGTAAAAAGTACTCAAAAATTTTACTCAAGTGAAAGTACAAGTACTTAGGGAAAATTTT
ACTCAATTAAAAGTAAAAGTATCTGGCTAGAATCTTACTTGAGTAAAAGTAAAAAAGTACTCCATTAAAA
TTGTACTTGAGTATTAAGGAAGTAAAAGTAAAAGCAAGAAAGAAAACTAGAGATTCTTGTTTAAGCTTTT
AATCTCAAAAAACATTAAATGAAATGCATACAAGGTTTTATCCTGCTTTAGAACTGTTTGTATTTAATTA
TCAAACTATAAGACAGACAATCTAATGCCAGTACACGCTACTCAAAGTTGTAAAACCTCAGATTTAACTT
CAGTAGAAGCTGATTCTCAAAATTGTTAGTGTCAAGCCTAGCTCTTTTGGGGCTGAAAAGCAATCCTGCA
GTGCTGAAAAGCCTCTCACAGGCAGCCGATGCGGGAAGAGGTGTATTAGTCTTGATAGAGAGGCTGCAAA
TAGCAGGAAACGTGAGCAGAGACTCCCTGGTGTCTGAAACACAGGCCCATTTACGCCTTAAGATACATTG
ATGAGTTTGGACAAACCACAACTAGAATGCAGTGAAAAAAATGCTTTATTTGTGAAATTTGTGATGCTAT
TGCTTTATTTGTAACCATTATAAGCTGCAATAAACAAGTTAACAACAACAATTGCATTCATTTTATGTTT
CAGGTTCAGGGGGAGGTGTGGGAGGTTTTTTAAAGCAAGTAAAACCTCTACAAATGTGGTATGGCTGATT
ATGATCTAGAGTCGCGGCCGCTTTACTTGTACAGCTCGTCCATGCCGCCGGTGGAGTGGTGGCCCTCGGC
GCGCTCGTACTGTTCCACGATGGTGTAGTCCTCGTTGTGGGAGGTGATGTCCAGCTTGATGTTGACGTTG
TAGGCGCCGGGCAGCTGCACGGGCTTCTTGGCCTTGTAGGTGGTCTTGACCTCGGCGTCGTAGTGGCCGC
CGTCCTTCAGCTTCAGCCTCTGCTTGATCTCGCCCTTCAGGGCGCCGTCCTCGGGGTACATCCGCTCGGA
GGAGGCCTCCCAGCCCATGGTCTTCTTCTGCATTACGGGGCCGTCGGAGGGGAAGTTGGTGCCGCGCAGC
TTCACCTTGTAGATGAACTCGCCGTCCTGCAGGGAGGAGTCCTGGGTCACGGTCACCACGCCGCCGTCCT
CGAAGTTCATCACGCGCTCCCACTTGAAGCCCTCGGGGAAGGACAGCTTCAAGTAGTCGGGGATGTCGGC
GGGGTGCTTCACGTAGGCCTTGGAGCCGTACATGAACTGAGGGGACAGGATGTCCCAGGCGAAGGGCAGG
GGGCCGCCCTTGGTCACCTTCAGCTTGGCGGTCTGGGTGCCCTCGTAGGGGCGGCCCTCGCCCTCGCCCT
CGATCTCGAACTCGTGGCCGTTCACGGAGCCCTCCATGTGCACCTTGAAGCGCATGAACTCCTTGATGAT
GGCCATGTTGTCATCCTCGCCCTTGCTCACCATGGTGGCGACCGGTAATGTCAGACCTGGTAACTCCTTA
CTGTAACTTATTGCACCTGATGAACAAAAGATGTGAACTGAACGCAAGTAGGAGGCTAATAGAGGCTAGT
ACAGTACAAAGATCCCCAAATGATGTGTGCCGGCCTTAGTGGAGGCAGACCCCTGGTTATATACCTGTGC
TGCAGAAAGAGGGGCTTACAAATGGATCTCTCTGGAATGGCATTATCTCATGGTGGGAACAGTGTTGTCA
GCAGAATCAGCGGGGTGGACTCTGACCTGAGAATGACAGTCTAGCACTGAATGGCTCAGACAATACTCTT
GTGGCCAACTATCACCGGAAAATAAGTGCCTGCCAAAACAAACCAGACCAGATGAAGCTACATGGCTGTA
GAACGTCAGTATTTAATGTGTTGTGGCCACTTGGTTCACCAGATTTAAGAGCTAATTTTTTTAAATATCA
CAGATAATCAATCGCTTTTTTTTTTCTTGACTGAAAAGCTTAGACTGGAAAATTCTTTGAAAAAGTTTGC
ACTACAGAAAATAAATACATAACATCCTGCACTGAATGCACACTATTAATAGAAAAGAGAGCATTATTGT
AGGAAATGTATTGTATATGTACATTCTGTGCATTTCACAATTTTCTCGAGCAGGAAACAGCTATGACCAT
GATTACGCCAAGCTATCAACTTTGTATAGAAAAGTTGCCATTATCGTCTCCCTCCAGCACCACCCAGAAA
GTTGCTCAATGTTTTGTTACAGTATGTGTGTAACACCTTCCCCCCCAGCCCAGCTCTCCACTTTTCTCAT
TCTAGAAAGTACCAGTCAACTCTCCACCAGCCCAGCTGTTGGCAGACGCACACCTCCATCCCCCTGCCCT
CAGACATTTGCCACTGATTTCTCAGCTGTCATCCCCTCTCCATAAATAGACCCTATCAGAGAAAGTCCAT
TGCACTAATATAAGGGGTGACCACATTTCTACAAAACCACAATTAATGTACAATCACAGGAATAAACAAA
CACTGCCTAAACACACAATATCAAGAACACACAATTACAATCTCAGGTTGTCATTCGCAAGCTGCGTAGT
TCATTCACAATGAACAGGGGCTTAAAACAAAAGTCATTCCACCCCTCACCATGAAATGGATTCATCCGTA
ATCCTGGTATGTTAACGCTCTATGTGTAAGATATATATAAGAGTGACTCTTAAAGTGCTGCTACTACTAT
TGAACAAACCAAACGACAAGAAACAACACTGAAGCACAGAACAGATTTTCTCTTACGACGAAGCTGAATT
GACTTCAATGCAAGTTTGTACAAAAAAGCAGGCTATGATGGGCCGACCGGTTCTCGTGCTTAGTCAGAAC
ATCAAGAGAGAATCTGGACGGAAGGTCCAGATTGGAAACATCTCTGCGGCTAAGACCATAGCAGACATCA
TCAGGACATGCCTAGGACCAAGGGCTATGATGAAGATGCTGCTGGATCCCATGGGTGGTATCGTCATGAC
CAATGATGGCAATGCCATTTTGAGAGAGATCCAGGTCCAGCATCCTGCTGCCAAGTCCATGATTGAGATT
AGCCGCACACAGGATGAAGAAGTTGGAGATGGGACCACCTCTGTCATCATTCTAGCGGGTGAGATGCTGT
CAGTGGCTGAGCAGTTTTTGGAGCAGCAGATGCATCCTACTGTGGTGATCGGTGCATACAGACAAGCTCT
GGATGACATGTTGAACATACTCAAAGACATAAGCACTCCAGTAGATGTGAGTAATCGAGACATGATGTTG
AAGATAATAAACTCTGCAATCAACACCAAAGCACTCAGCCGCTGGTCCACATTGGCCTGTAACATCGCTC
TGGATGCTGTCCGTACTGTTGAGCTGGAGGAAAATGGACGCAAAGAGATTGACATTAAGAAGTATGCCAA
AGTTGAAAAGGTTCCTGGTGGCATTATCGAAGATTCATGCGTGCTGAGGGGTGTGATGGTGAATAAGGAT
GTAACTCATCCCCGCATGCGCAGACTCATCAAGAACCCCAGAATTGTTCTGCTGGACTGTTCTCTGGAGT
ACAAGAAGGGCGAGAGCCAGACTGATATTGAGATTGCTCGTGAGGAAGACTTCGCCCGCATTCTGCAGAT
GGAGGAAGAATACGTTCAGCAGATCTGTGAAGACATCATTCGGCTCAAACCTGACCTAATCTTCACAGAG
AAGGGCATTTCTGATCTGGCTCAGCACTATTTGATGAAAGCAAACATCACTGCTATCCGCCGTATCAGGA
AGACGGACAACAACCGCATTGCAAGAGCGTGTGGTGCACGTATTGCCAGCAGAACCGATGAGCTCACTGA
AGATGATGTGGGTACAGGAGCAGGCCTTTTTGAAGTCAAGAAGATCGGCGACGAGTACTTCACCTTTGTG
ACAGAGTGTAAAGACCCCGGATCAGGTTCGGGAATGGTGAGCAAGGGCGAGGAGCTGTTCACCGGGGTGG
TGCCCATCCTGGTCGAGCTGGACGGCGACGTAAACGGCCACAAGTTCAGCGTGTCCGGCGAGGGCGAGGG
CGATGCCACCTACGGCAAGCTGACCCTGAAGTTCATCTGCACCACCGGCAAGCTGCCCGTGCCCTGGCCC
ACCCTCGTGACCACCCTGACCTACGGCGTGCAGTGCTTCAGCCGCTACCCCGACCACATGAAGCAGCACG
ACTTCTTCAAGTCCGCCATGCCCGAAGGCTACGTCCAGGAGCGCACCATCTTCTTCAAGGACGACGGCAA
CTACAAGACCCGCGCCGAGGTGAAGTTCGAGGGCGACACCCTGGTGAACCGCATCGAGCTGAAGGGCATC
GACTTCAAGGAGGACGGCAACATCCTGGGGCACAAGCTGGAGTACAACTACAACAGCCACAACGTCTATA
TCATGGCCGACAAGCAGAAGAACGGCATCAAGGTGAACTTCAAGATCCGCCACAACATCGAGGACGGCAG
CGTGCAGCTCGCCGACCACTACCAGCAGAACACCCCCATCGGCGACGGCCCCGTGCTGCTGCCCGACAAC
CACTACCTGAGCACCCAGTCCGCCCTGAGCAAAGACCCCAACGAGAAGCGCGATCACATGGTCCTGCTGG
AGTTCGTGACCGCCGCCGGGATCACTCTCGGCATGGACGAGCTGTACAAGGGATCAGGTAAAGCATGTAC
CATCCTGCTCAGAGGAGCCAGCAAGGAAATCTTGGCGGAAGTGGAACGAAACCTACAGGATGCCATGCAA
GTGTGTCGTAATGTCCTGCTGGACCCATATCTGCTGCCGGGTGGTGGCGCAGTGGAGATGGAGGTGTCCC
ATCGGCTGACGGAGCGCTCTCGAGCTATGACTGGTGTGGAGCAGTGGCCGTACCGCGCTGTAGCTCAGGC
TCTGGAGGTTGTCCCTCGCACACTCATCCAGAACTGTGGAGCTTCAGCCATTCGTGTGCTCACTTCTCTG
AGGGCCAAGCACACTCAGGAGGGAAACTCCTCATGGGGTGTTAATGGAGAGACAGGAACTCTTGCTGATA
TGGAGCAGCTGGGAATCTGGGAACCGCTGGCTGTTAAAGCCCAGACTTACAAAACTGCAGTGGAGACGGC
TATCCTGTTACTGCGCATTGATGACATCGTTTCTGGCCACAAGAAGAAGGGAGATGGAGAGCAGACGGGT
GGAGCACCGATGGAGGACAGAGAGTAGACCCAGCTTTCTTGTACAAAGTGGGGGATCCAGACATGATAAG
ATACATTGATGAGTTTGGACAAACCACAACTAGAATGCAGTGAAAAAAATGCTTTATTTGTGAAATTTGT
GATGCTATTGCTTTATTTGTAACCATTATAAGCTGCAATAAACAAGTTAACAACAACAATTGCATTCATT
TTATGTTTCAGGTTCAGGGGGAGGTGTGGGAGGTTTTTTCCAACTTTATTATACATAGTTGATAATTCAC
TGGCCGTCGTTTTACGGTACCATCGATGATGATCCAGACATGATAAGATACATTGATGAGTTTGGACAAA
CCACAACTAGAATGCAGTGAAAAAAATGCTTTATTTGTGAAATTTGTGATGCTATTGCTTTATTTGTAAC
CATTATAAGCTGCAATAAACAAGTTAACAACAACAATTGCATTCATTTTATGTTTCAGGTTCAGGGGGAG
GTGTGGGAGGTTTTTTAAAGCAAGTAAAACCTCTACAAATGTGGTATGGCTGATTATGATCCTCTAGATC
AGATCTGCGAAGATACGGCCACGGGTGCTCTTGATCCTGTGGCTGATTTTGGACTGTGCTGCTCGCAGCT
GCTGATGAATCACATACTTCCTCCATTTTCTTCCACTGATTGACTGTTATAATTTCCCTAATTTCCAGGT
CAAGGTGCTGTGCATTGTGGTAATAGATGTGACATGACGTCACTTCCAAAGGACCAATGAACATGTCTGA
CCAATTTCATATAATGTGAAAACGATTTTCATAGGCAGAATAAATAACATTTAAATTAAACTGGGCATCA
GCGCAATTCAATTGGTTTGGTAATAGCAAGGGAAAATAGAATGAAGTGATCTCCAAAAAATAAGTACTTT
TTGACTGTAAATAAAATTGTAAGGAGTAAAAAGTACTTTTTTTTCTAAAAAAATGTAATTAAGTAAAAGT
AAAAGTATTGATTTTTAATTGTACTCAAGTAAAGTAAAAATCCCCAAAAATAATACTTAAGTACAGTAAT
CAAGTAAAATTACTCAAGTACTTTACACCTCTGGTTCTTGACCCCCTACCTTCAGCAAGCCCAGCAGATC
CACTAGTTCTAGAGCGGCCGCCACCGCGGTGGAGCTCCAGCTTTTGTTCCCTTTAGTGAGGGTTAATTGC
GCGCTTGGCGTAATCATGGTCATAGCTGTTTCCTGTGTGAAATTGTTATCCGCTCACAATTCCACACAAC
ATACGAGCCGGAAGCATAAAGTGTAAAGCCTGGGGTGCCTAATGAGTGAGCTAACTCACATTAATTGCGT
TGCGCTCACTGCCCGCTTTCCAGTCGGGAAACCTGTCGTGCCAGCTGCATTAATGAATCGGCCAACGCGC
GGGGAGAGGCGGTTTGCGTATTGGGCGCTCTTCCGCTTCCTCGCTCACTGACTCGCTGCGCTCGGTCGTT
CGGCTGCGGCGAGCGGTATCAGCTCACTCAAAGGCGGTAATACGGTTATCCACAGAATCAGGGGATAACG
CAGGAAAGAACATGTGAGCAAAAGGCCAGCAAAAGGCCAGGAACCGTAAAAAGGCCGCGTTGCTGGCGTT
TTTCCATAGGCTCCGCCCCCCTGACGAGCATCACAAAAATCGACGCTCAAGTCAGAGGTGGCGAAACCCG
ACAGGACTATAAAGATACCAGGCGTTTCCCCCTGGAAGCTCCCTCGTGCGCTCTCCTGTTCCGACCCTGC
CGCTTACCGGATACCTGTCCGCCTTTCTCCCTTCGGGAAGCGTGGCGCTTTCTCATAGCTCACGCTGTAG
GTATCTCAGTTCGGTGTAGGTCGTTCGCTCCAAGCTGGGCTGTGTGCACGAACCCCCCGTTCAGCCCGAC
CGCTGCGCCTTATCCGGTAACTATCGTCTTGAGTCCAACCCGGTAAGACACGACTTATCGCCACTGGCAG
CAGCCACTGGTAACAGGATTAGCAGAGCGAGGTATGTAGGCGGTGCTACAGAGTTCTTGAAGTGGTGGCC
TAACTACGGCTACACTAGAAGAACAGTATTTGGTATCTGCGCTCTGCTGAAGCCAGTTACCTTCGGAAAA
AGAGTTGGTAGCTCTTGATCCGGCAAACAAACCACCGCTGGTAGCGGTGGTTTTTTTGTTTGCAAGCAGC
AGATTACGCGCAGAAAAAAAGGATCTCAAGAAGATCCTTTGATCTTTTCTACGGGGTCTGACGCTCAGTG
GAACGAAAACTCACGTTAAGGCATTTTGGTCATGAGATTATCAAAAAGGATCTTCACCTAGATCCTTTTA
AATTAAAAATGAAGTTTTAAATCAATCTAAAGTATATATGAGTAAACTTGGTCTGACAGTTACCAATGCT
TAATCAGTGAGGCACCTATCTCAGCGATCTGTCTATTTCGTTCATCCATAGTTGCCTGACTCCCCGTCGT
GTAGATAACTACGATACGGGAGGGCTTACCATCTGGCCCCAGTGCTGCAATGATACCGCGAGACCCACGC
TCACCGGCTCCAGATTTATCAGCAATAAACCAGCCAGCCGGAAGGGCCGAGCGCAGAAGTGGTCCTGCAA
CTTTATCCGCCTCCATCCAGTCTATTAATTGTTGCCGGGAAGCTAGAGTAAGTAGTTCGCCAGTTAATAG
TTTGCGCAACGTTGTTGCCATTGCTACAGGCATCGTGGTGTCACGCTCGTCGTTTGGTATGGCTTCATTC
AGCTCCGGTTCCCAACGATCAAGGCGAGTTACATGATCCCCCATGTTGTGCAAAAAAGCGGTTAGCTCCT
TCGGTCCTCCGATCGTTGTCAGAAGTAAGTTGGCCGCAGTGTTATCACTCATGGTTATGGCAGCACTGCA
TAATTCTCTTACTGTCATGCCATCCGTAAGATGCTTTTCTGTGACTGGTGAGTACTCAACCAAGTCATTC
TGAGAATAGTGTATGCGGCGACCGAGTTGCTCTTGCCCGGCGTCAATACGGGATAATACCGCGCCACATA
GCAGAACTTTAAAAGTGCTCATCATTGGAAAACGTTCTTCGGGGCGAAAACTCTCAAGGATCTTACCGCT
GTTGAGATCCAGTTCGATGTAACCCACTCGTGCACCCAACTGATCTTCAGCATCTTTTACTTTCACCAGC
GTTTCTGGGTGAGCAAAAACAGGAAGGCAAAATGCCGCAAAAAAGGGAATAAGGGCGACACGGAAATGTT
GAATACTCATACTCTTCCTTTTTCAATATTATTGAAGCATTTATCAGGGTTATTGTCTCATGAGCGGATA
CATATTTGAATGTATTTAGAAAAATAAACAAATAGGGGTTCCGCGCACATTTCCCCGAAAAGTG
Features (pLannotate 1.2.2; 24 found; start..end, strand, type, name):
      7..228     -  rep_origin     M13 ori (fragment) (sequence partly withheld): M13 bacteriophage origin of replication; arrow indicates direction of (+) strand synthesis
    228..515     +  CDS            tyr (fragment) (sequence partly withheld): TYRO_ORYLA - Also known as tyro. Experimental evidence at transcript level: Swiss-Prot protein existence level 2. This is a copper-containing oxidase that functions in the formation of pigments such as melanins and other polyphenolic compounds. From Oryzias latipes (Japanese rice fish) (Japanese killifish).
   1057..1178    -  polyA_signal   SV40 poly(A) signal: SV40 polyadenylation signal
   1201..1284    -  CDS            large T antigen (fragment): large T antigen from SV40 (simian virus 40)
   1304..2011    -  CDS            mCherry: mCherry is a basic (constitutively fluorescent) red fluorescent protein published in 2004, derived from Discosoma sp.. It is reported to be a very rapidly-maturing monomer with low acid sensitivity.
   2695..2715    +  protein_bind   attB4: mutant version of attB; core recombination site for the Gateway® BP reaction BP Clonase™
   3319..3339    +  protein_bind   attB1: mutant version of attB; core recombination site for the Gateway® BP reaction BP Clonase™
   3343..4446    +  CDS            Cct3 (fragment): TCPG_RAT - Experimental evidence at protein level: Swiss-Prot protein existence level 1. Component of the chaperonin-containing T-complex (TRiC), a molecular chaperone complex that assists the folding of proteins upon ATP hydrolysis. The TRiC complex mediates the folding of WRAP53/TCAB1, thereby regulating telomere maintenance. As part of the TRiC complex may play a role in the assembly of BBSome, a complex involved in ciliogenesis regulating transports vesicles to the cilia. The TRiC complex plays a role in the folding of actin and tubulin. From Rattus norvegicus (Rat).
   4462..5178    +  CDS            EGFP: EGFP is a basic (constitutively fluorescent) green fluorescent protein published in 1996, derived from Aequorea victoria. It is reported to be a rapidly-maturing weak dimer with moderate acid sensitivity.
   5719..5739    -  protein_bind   attB2: mutant version of attB; core recombination site for the Gateway® BP reaction BP Clonase™
   5742..5876    -  polyA_signal   SV40 poly(A) signal: SV40 polyadenylation signal
   5939..5959    -  protein_bind   attB3: mutant version of attB; core recombination site for the Gateway® BP reaction BP Clonase™
   5963..5983    +  CDS            lacZα (fragment): LacZα fragment of β-galactosidase; lacZ fragment
   5999..6133    -  polyA_signal   SV40 poly(A) signal: SV40 polyadenylation signal
   6156..6239    -  CDS            large T antigen (fragment): large T antigen from SV40 (simian virus 40)
   6805..6845    -  misc_feature   MCS (fragment): pBluescript multiple cloning site
   6858..6876    -  promoter       T3 promoter: promoter for bacteriophage T3 RNA polymerase
   6921..6937    -  protein_bind   lac operator: The lac repressor binds to the lac operator to inhibit transcription in E. coli. This inhibition can be relieved by adding lactose or isopropyl-β-D-thiogalactopyranoside (IPTG). lac repressor encoded by lacI
   6945..6975    -  promoter       lac promoter: promoter for the E. coli lac operon
   6990..7011    -  protein_bind   CAP binding site: CAP binding activates transcription in the presence of cAMP. E. coli catabolite activator protein
   7024..7116    -  CDS            lacI (fragment): lac repressor; lacI; The lac repressor binds to the lac operator to inhibit transcription in E. coli. This inhibition can be relieved by adding lactose or isopropyl-β-D-thiogalactopyranoside (IPTG).
   7299..7887    -  rep_origin     ori: high-copy-number ColE1/pMB1/pBR322/pUC origin of replication
   8058..8918    -  CDS            AmpR: β-lactamase; bla; confers resistance to ampicillin, carbenicillin, and related antibiotics
   8919..9023    -  promoter       AmpR promoter: bla
