[The description below was written by a language model from this plasmid's Addgene catalogue record and pLannotate feature annotations shown in this document.]
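Description:
pcry:mCherry,-600unc:cct3GFP is a zebrafish transgenesis construct assembled by multisite Gateway recombination into the destination backbone pDESTtol2pACrymCherry. The catalogue lists it as a mammalian expression vector, but both promoters and the insert are aimed at fish. The backbone name indicates a Tol2 transposon vector. Tol2 arms are not annotated as such, although a medaka tyrosinase fragment next to the cassette probably reflects Tol2-associated sequence, since Tol2 was first found in that locus. In bacteria the plasmid is maintained at high copy through a ColE1/pUC-type origin and selected with ampicillin (AmpR under its bla promoter). Remnants of a pBluescript-type backbone are also present: an M13 ori fragment, lac promoter/operator, T3 promoter and partial MCS.

The construct carries two divergently oriented expression units. On the reverse strand, mCherry followed by an SV40 poly(A) signal is driven, according to the record, by the alphaA-crystallin promoter, which gives red lens fluorescence as a visible marker of transgene carriers. On the forward strand, the roughly 600 bp interval between attB4 and attB1 matches the stated 600 bp muscle-specific unc-45b promoter, though it is not annotated. After attB1 comes the zebrafish cct3 coding sequence fused at its C-terminal end to EGFP. The annotation tool recognises cct3 only through partial matches to rat or pig orthologues. The attB2 and attB3 sites and SV40 poly(A) signals follow.

Cct3 is a subunit of the TRiC/CCT chaperonin, which folds actin and tubulin. The construct expresses the GFP-tagged subunit specifically in muscle, consistent with the associated study of TRiC function in alpha-actin folding during sarcomere assembly. The sequenced (9,042 nt) and depositor (9,040 nt) records agree closely.
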