Addgene plasmid #172528: pcry:mCherry,-600unc:cct3GFP
Purpose: alphaA-crystallin promoter (cry) drives mCherry expression in the lens. The 600bp unc-45b muscle-specific promoter drives expression of GFP-tagged zebrafish cct3.
Depositing lab: Joachim Berger. Depositing organization: Monash University. Publication: In Vivo Function of the Chaperonin TRiC in alpha-Actin Folding during Sarcomere Assembly. Berger J, Berger S, Li M, Jacoby AS, Arner A, Bavi N, Stewart AG, Currie PD. Cell Rep. 2018 Jan 9;22(2):313-322. doi: 10.1016/j.celrep.2017.12.069. PubMed 29320728.
Backbone
  Vector backbone: pDESTtol2pACrymCherry
  Backbone manufacturer: Joachim Berger
  Backbone size w/o insert (bp): 6353
  Vector type: Mammalian Expression
Growth in bacteria
  Bacterial resistance: Ampicillin, 100 μg/mL
  Growth temperature: 37°C
  Growth strain: DH5alpha
  Copy number: High Copy
Gene/Insert
  Gene/Insert name: cct3-GFP
  Species: D. rerio (zebrafish)
  GenBank ID: ENSDARG00000016173
Terms and licenses: Academic/Nonprofit Terms; Industry Terms: Not Available to Industry
How to cite: pcry:mCherry,-600unc:cct3GFP was a gift from Joachim Berger (Addgene plasmid # 172528 ; http://n2t.net/addgene:172528 ; RRID:Addgene_172528)
